Addgene plasmid #139219: pPD478 CMV MCS (TUPV8)
Purpose: (Empty Backbone) mMoClo TUPV8, with CMV promoter and an MCS
Depositing lab: Joshua Leonard. Depositing organization: Northwestern University. Publication: The COMET toolkit for composing customizable genetic programs in mammalian cells. Donahue PS, Draut JW, Muldoon JJ, Edelstein HI, Bagheri N, Leonard JN. Nat Commun. 2020 Feb 7;11(1):779. doi: 10.1038/s41467-019-14147-5. PubMed 32034124.
Backbone
  Vector backbone: pPD005 pcDNA Golden Gate
  Vector type: Mammalian Expression, Synthetic Biology
Growth in bacteria
  Bacterial resistance: Ampicillin, 100 μg/mL
  Growth temperature: 37°C
  Growth strain: DH5alpha
  Copy number: High Copy
Gene/Insert
  Gene/Insert name: None
Terms and licenses: Academic/Nonprofit Terms; Industry Terms: Not Available to Industry
Depositor comments: Leonard Lab plasmid reference number: L1492
How to cite: pPD478 CMV MCS (TUPV8) was a gift from Joshua Leonard (Addgene plasmid # 139219 ; http://n2t.net/addgene:139219 ; RRID:Addgene_139219)
