[The description below was written by a language model from this plasmid's Addgene catalogue record and pLannotate feature annotations shown in this document.]
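Description:
pPD478 CMV MCS (TUPV8) is an empty mammalian expression backbone built on pPD005, a pcDNA-type vector adapted for Golden Gate cloning. It serves as a transcription unit position vector (position 8) in the mMoClo modular assembly scheme that accompanies the COMET toolkit for composing genetic programs in mammalian cells. The sequenced plasmid is about 5.1 kb. It is maintained in E. coli at high copy through a ColE1/pUC-type origin and selected with ampicillin via the β-lactamase gene and its native promoter. An f1 origin is also present, a common pcDNA carry-over that permits single-stranded DNA production.

No gene is inserted. The expression cassette consists of the human cytomegalovirus immediate early enhancer and promoter, followed by a T7 promoter, a cloning region, and the bovine growth hormone polyadenylation signal. A coding sequence placed in the multiple cloning site would therefore be transcribed strongly and constitutively in transfected mammalian cells and properly polyadenylated. The short "HIV-1 5' LTR" hit next to the CMV promoter is only a small fragment and is most likely an annotation artefact, not a functional viral element.

Downstream lie an SV40 early promoter, a roughly 100 nt fragment of a bleomycin-resistance-family gene, and an SV40 poly(A) signal. This suggests that the usual pcDNA mammalian selection marker has been truncated, and the record lists no mammalian selection. Remnants of lac regulatory sequence and a pBluescript MCS fragment are also annotated. The Golden Gate enzyme sites and overhangs that define position 8 are not described in the record. The plasmid is used to build a single CMV-driven transcription unit, which can then be combined with units from other position vectors into multi-gene constructs.
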