Features (pLannotate 1.2.2; 18 found; start..end, strand, type, name):
    199..578     +  enhancer       CMV enhancer: human cytomegalovirus immediate early enhancer
    579..782     +  promoter       CMV promoter: human cytomegalovirus (CMV) immediate early promoter
    778..811     +  LTR            5' LTR (truncated) (fragment): truncated 5' long terminal repeat (LTR) from HIV-1
    827..845     +  promoter       T7 promoter: promoter for bacteriophage T7 RNA polymerase
    992..1103    +  polyA_signal   bGH poly(A) signal: bovine growth hormone polyadenylation signal
   1588..1613    -  misc_feature   MCS (fragment): pBluescript multiple cloning site
   1985..2413    +  rep_origin     f1 ori (sequence partly withheld): f1 bacteriophage origin of replication; arrow indicates direction of (+) strand synthesis
   2418..2440    +  promoter       SV40 promoter (fragment): SV40 enhancer and early promoter
   2441..2632    +  promoter       SV40 promoter: SV40 early promoter
   2659..2757    +  CDS            ble (fragment): BLE_KLEPN - Experimental evidence at protein level: Swiss-Prot protein existence level 1. Binding protein with a strong affinity to the bleomycin family of antibiotics. Binds to CL990; an antimitotic-antibiotic compound. From Klebsiella pneumoniae.
   2752..2873    +  polyA_signal   SV40 poly(A) signal: SV40 polyadenylation signal
   2946..2962    -  protein_bind   lac operator: The lac repressor binds to the lac operator to inhibit transcription in E. coli. This inhibition can be relieved by adding lactose or isopropyl-β-D-thiogalactopyranoside (IPTG). lac repressor encoded by lacI
   2970..3000    -  promoter       lac promoter: promoter for the E. coli lac operon
   3015..3036    -  protein_bind   CAP binding site: CAP binding activates transcription in the presence of cAMP. E. coli catabolite activator protein
   3049..3141    -  CDS            lacI (fragment): lac repressor; lacI; The lac repressor binds to the lac operator to inhibit transcription in E. coli. This inhibition can be relieved by adding lactose or isopropyl-β-D-thiogalactopyranoside (IPTG).
   3324..3912    -  rep_origin     ori: high-copy-number ColE1/pMB1/pBR322/pUC origin of replication
   4083..4943    -  CDS            AmpR: β-lactamase; bla; confers resistance to ampicillin, carbenicillin, and related antibiotics
   4944..5048    -  promoter       AmpR promoter: bla
>Addgene plasmid #139219 | pPD478 CMV MCS (TUPV8) | addgene full sequence | sequence record 324947 | Addgene NGS Result
GACGGATCGGGAGATCGAAGACGGAACGAAGCCACCTTAACACGCGATGATATTGAAGATCTGGGGAGGT
CGCTGAGTAGTGCGCGAGCAAAATTTAAGCTACAACAAGGCAAGGCTTGACCGACAATTGCATGAAGAAT
CTGCTTAGGGTTAGGCGTTTTGCGCTGCTTCGCGATGTACGGGCCAGATATACGCGTTGACATTGATTAT
TGACTAGTTATTAATAGTAATCAATTACGGGGTCATTAGTTCATAGCCCATATATGGAGTTCCGCGTTAC
ATAACTTACGGTAAATGGCCCGCCTGGCTGACCGCCCAACGACCCCCGCCCATTGACGTCAATAATGACG
TATGTTCCCATAGTAACGCCAATAGGGACTTTCCATTGACGTCAATGGGTGGAGTATTTACGGTAAACTG
CCCACTTGGCAGTACATCAAGTGTATCATATGCCAAGTACGCCCCCTATTGACGTCAATGACGGTAAATG
GCCCGCCTGGCATTATGCCCAGTACATGACCTTATGGGACTTTCCTACTTGGCAGTACATCTACGTATTA
GTCATCGCTATTACCATGGTGATGCGGTTTTGGCAGTACATCAATGGGCGTGGATAGCGGTTTGACTCAC
GGGGATTTCCAAGTCTCCACCCCATTGACGTCAATGGGAGTTTGTTTTGGCACCAAAATCAACGGGACTT
TCCAAAATGTCGTAACAACTCCGCCCCATTGACGCAAATGGGCGGTAGGCGTGTACGGTGGGAGGTCTAT
ATAAGCAGAGCTCTCTGGCTAACTAGAGAACCCACTGCTTACTGGCTTATCGAAATTAATACGACTCACT
ATAGGGAGTCCCAAGCTGGCTAGCGTTTAAACTTAAGCTTGGTACCGAGCTCGGATCCACTAGTCCAGTG
TGGTGGAATTCTGCAGATATCCAGCACAGTGGCGGCCGCTCGAGTCTAGAGGGCCCGTTTAAACCCGCTG
ATCAGCCTCGACTGTGCCTTCTAGTTGCCAGCCATCTGTTGTTTGCCCCTCCCCCGTGCCTTCCTTGACC
CTGGAAGGTGCCACTCCCACTGTCCTTTCCTAATAAAATGAGGAAATTGCATCGCATTGTCTGAGTAGGT
GTCATTCTATTCTGGGGGGTGGGGTGGGGCAGGACAGCAAGGGGGAGGATTGGGAAGTCAATAGCAGGCA
TGCTGGGGATGCGGTGGGCTCTATGGCTTCTGAGGCAGGTCGAATGAGCTGTCTCGAACCGAAGGCACAG
CGCATCGCGATAAGCTCTAGAGGGACAGCCCCCCCCCAAAGCCCCCAGGGATGTAATTACGTCCCTCCCC
CGCTAGGGGGCAGCAGCGAGCCGCCCGGGGCTCCGCTCCGGTCCGGCGCTCCCCCCGCATCCCCGAGCCG
GCAGCGTGCGGGGACAGCCCGGGCACGGGGAAGGTGGCACGGGATCGCTTTCCTCTGAACGCTTCTCGCT
GCTCTTTGAGCCTGCAGACACCTGGGGGGATACGGGGAAAAAGCTTTAGGCTGAAAGAGAGATTTAGAAT
GACAGAATCATAGAACGGCCTGCGTACGGATGGGGCTCTAGCTCTAGAGCTTGATATCGAATTCCTGCAG
CCCCGCTAGAGGGACAGCCCCCCCCCAAAGCCCCCAGGGATGTAATTACGTCCCTCCCCCGCTAGGGGGC
AGCAGCGAGCCGCCCGGGGCTCCGCTCCGGTCCGGCGCTCCCCCCGCATCCCCGAGCCGGCAGCGTGCGG
GGACAGCCCGGGCACGGGGAAGGTGGCACGGGATCGCTTTCCTCTGAACGCTTCTCGCTGCTCTTTGAGC
CTGCAGACACCTGGGGGGATACGGGGAAAAAGCTTTAGGCTGAAAGAGAGATTTAGAATGACAGAATCAT
AGAACGGCCTGGGCGCGCCTGGTGGCGAACGATCAACAGACGGGAGAGGCTTCAAGTCTTCGCTGACAGC
GACCGGACTCTAGGGGGTATCCCC
[124 nt withheld, positions 1985-2108]
C
[91 nt withheld, positions 2110-2200]
A
[49 nt withheld, positions 2202-2250]
CCTTTGACGTTGGAGTCCACGTTCTTT
[37 nt withheld, positions 2278-2314]
ACCCTATCTCGGTCTATTCTTTTGATTTATAAGGGATTTTGCCGATTTCGGCCTATTGGTTAAAAAATGA
GCTGATTTAACAAAAATTTAACGCGAATTAATTCTGTGGAATGTGTGTCAGTTAGGCTCAATTAGTCAGC
AACCATAGTCCCGCCCCTAACTCCGCCCATCCCGCCCCTAACTCCGCCCAGTTCCGCCCATTCTCCGCCC
CATGGCTGACTAATTTTTTTTATTTATGCAGAGGCCGAGGCCGCCTCTGCCTCTGAGCTATTCCAGAAGT
AGTGAGGAGGCTTTTTTGGAGGCCTAGGCTTTTGCAAAAAGCTCCCGGGAGCTTGTATATCCATTTTCGG
AGGTTGGGCTTCGGAATCGTTTTCCGGGACGCCGGCTGGATGATCCTCCAGCGCGGGGATCTCATGCTGG
AGTTCTTCGCCCACCCCAACTTGTTTATTGCAGCTTATAATGGTTACAAATAAAGCAATAGCATCACAAA
TTTCACAAATAAAGCATTTTTTTCACTGCATTCTAGTTGTGGTTTGTCCAAACTCATCAATGTATCTTAT
CATGTCTGTATACCGTCGACCTCTAGCTAGAGCTTGGCGTAATCATGGTCATAGCTGTTTCCTGTGTGAA
ATTGTTATCCGCTCACAATTCCACACAACATACGAGCCGGAAGCATAAAGTGTAAAGCCTGGGGTGCCTA
ATGAGTGAGCTAACTCACATTAATTGCGTTGCGCTCACTGCCCGCTTTCCAGTCGGGAAACCTGTCGTGC
CAGCTGCATTAATGAATCGGCCAACGCGCGGGGAGAGGCGGTTTGCGTATTGGGCGCTCTTCCGCTTCCT
CGCTCACTGACTCGCTGCGCTCGGTCGTTCGGCTGCGGCGAGCGGTATCAGCTCACTCAAAGGCGGTAAT
ACGGTTATCCACAGAATCAGGGGATAACGCAGGAAAGAACATGTGAGCAAAAGGCCAGCAAAAGGCCAGG
AACCGTAAAAAGGCCGCGTTGCTGGCGTTTTTCCATAGGCTCCGCCCCCCTGACGAGCATCACAAAAATC
GACGCTCAAGTCAGAGGTGGCGAAACCCGACAGGACTATAAAGATACCAGGCGTTTCCCCCTGGAAGCTC
CCTCGTGCGCTCTCCTGTTCCGACCCTGCCGCTTACCGGATACCTGTCCGCCTTTCTCCCTTCGGGAAGC
GTGGCGCTTTCTCATAGCTCACGCTGTAGGTATCTCAGTTCGGTGTAGGTCGTTCGCTCCAAGCTGGGCT
GTGTGCACGAACCCCCCGTTCAGCCCGACCGCTGCGCCTTATCCGGTAACTATCGTCTTGAGTCCAACCC
GGTAAGACACGACTTATCGCCACTGGCAGCAGCCACTGGTAACAGGATTAGCAGAGCGAGGTATGTAGGC
GGTGCTACAGAGTTCTTGAAGTGGTGGCCTAACTACGGCTACACTAGAAGAACAGTATTTGGTATCTGCG
CTCTGCTGAAGCCAGTTACCTTCGGAAAAAGAGTTGGTAGCTCTTGATCCGGCAAACAAACCACCGCTGG
TAGCGGTGGTTTTTTTGTTTGCAAGCAGCAGATTACGCGCAGAAAAAAAGGATCTCAAGAAGATCCTTTG
ATCTTTTCTACGGGGTCTGACGCTCAGTGGAACGAAAACTCACGTTAAGGGATTTTGGTCATGAGATTAT
CAAAAAGGATCTTCACCTAGATCCTTTTAAATTAAAAATGAAGTTTTAAATCAATCTAAAGTATATATGA
GTAAACTTGGTCTGACAGTTACCAATGCTTAATCAGTGAGGCACCTATCTCAGCGATCTGTCTATTTCGT
TCATCCATAGTTGCCTGACTCCCCGTCGTGTAGATAACTACGATACGGGAGGGCTTACCATCTGGCCCCA
GTGCTGCAATGATACCGCGAGATCCACGCTCACCGGCTCCAGATTTATCAGCAATAAACCAGCCAGCCGG
AAGGGCCGAGCGCAGAAGTGGTCCTGCAACTTTATCCGCCTCCATCCAGTCTATTAATTGTTGCCGGGAA
GCTAGAGTAAGTAGTTCGCCAGTTAATAGTTTGCGCAACGTTGTTGCCATTGCTACAGGCATCGTGGTGT
CACGCTCGTCGTTTGGTATGGCTTCATTCAGCTCCGGTTCCCAACGATCAAGGCGAGTTACATGATCCCC
CATGTTGTGCAAAAAAGCGGTTAGCTCCTTCGGTCCTCCGATCGTTGTCAGAAGTAAGTTGGCCGCAGTG
TTATCACTCATGGTTATGGCAGCACTGCATAATTCTCTTACTGTCATGCCATCCGTAAGATGCTTTTCTG
TGACTGGTGAGTACTCAACCAAGTCATTCTGAGAATAGTGTATGCGGCGACCGAGTTGCTCTTGCCCGGC
GTCAATACGGGATAATACCGCGCCACATAGCAGAACTTTAAAAGTGCTCATCATTGGAAAACGTTCTTCG
GGGCGAAAACTCTCAAGGATCTTACCGCTGTTGAGATCCAGTTCGATGTAACCCACTCGTGCACCCAACT
GATCTTCAGCATCTTTTACTTTCACCAGCGTTTCTGGGTGAGCAAAAACAGGAAGGCAAAATGCCGCAAA
AAAGGGAATAAGGGCGACACGGAAATGTTGAATACTCATACTCTTCCTTTTTCAATATTATTGAAGCATT
TATCAGGGTTATTGTCTCATGAGCGGATACATATTTGAATGTATTTAGAAAAATAAACAAATAGGGGTTC
CGCGCACATTTCCCCGAAAAGTGCCACCTGACGTC
